>Addgene plasmid #20398 | pNC929 | depositor full sequence | sequence record 9607 | Author sequence
AGCGCCCAATACGCAAACCGCCTCTCCCCGCGCGTTGGCCGATTCATTAATGCAGCTGGCACGACAGGTT
TCCCGACTGGAAAGCGGGCAGTGAGCGCAACGCAATTAATGTGAGTTAGCTCACTCATTAGGCACCCCAG
GCTTTACACTTTATGCTTCCGGCTCGTATGTTGTGTGGAATTGTGAGCGGATAACAATTTCACACAGGAA
ACAGCTATGACCATGATTACGAATTCGAGCTCGGTACCCCCCTCGAGTGATGAAACAAACATGAAACGTC
TGTAATTTGAAACAAATCGAGCAGATCTGCCAGGCGTGTATATAGCGTGGATGGCCAGGCAACTTTAGTG
CTGACACATACAGGCATATATATATGTGTGCGACGACACATGATCATATGGCATGCATGTGCTCTGTATG
TATATAAAACTCTTGTTTTCTTCTTTTCTCTAAATATTCTTTCCTTATACATTAGGTCCTTTGTAGCATA
AATTACTATACTTCTATAGACACGCAAACACAAATACACACACTAAATTACCGGATCAATTCGCCTGCTT
ATCTTTCTTCTTCCGAAAGTGCTACTTCAGAAAGAGCAAGAACTGTACGGATAAGGATAAGTATATCTTC
TATCTACTACAATACGAAAAGAACTCTCGAACTCTCCCTCCCACTTTACTTTAACTAATAGATTATGCAG
ATTTTCGTCAAGACTTTGACCGGTAAAACCATAACATTGGAAGTTGAATCTTCCGATACCATCGACAACG
TTAAGTCGAAAATTCAAGACAAGGAAGGTATCCCTCCAGATCAACAAAGATTGATCTTTGCCGGTAAGCA
GCTAGAAGACGGTAGAACGCTGTCTGATTACAACATTCAGAAGGAGTCCACCTTACATCTTGTGCTAAGG
CTAAGAGGTGGTGAACACGGATCCTCTAGAGTCGACCTGCAGGCATGCAAGCTTGGCACTGGCCGTCGTT
TTACAACGTCGTGACTGGGAAAACCCTGGCGTTACCCAACTTAATCGCCTTGCAGCACATCCCCCTTTCG
CCAGCTGGCGTAATAGCGAAGAGGCCCGCACCGATCGCCCTTCCCAACAGTTGCGCAGCCTGAATGGCGA
ATGGCGCCTGATGCGGTATTTTCTCCTTACGCATCTGTGCGGTATTTCACACCGCATA
[142 nt withheld, positions 1179-1320]
C
[141 nt withheld, positions 1322-1462]
CCTTTGACGTTGGAGTCCACGTTCTTT
[37 nt withheld, positions 1490-1526]
ACCCTATCTCGGGCTATTCTTTTGATTTATAAGGGATTTTGCCGATTTCGGCCTATTGGTTAAAAAATGA
GCTGATTTAACAAAAATTTAACGCGAATTTTAACAAAATATTAACGTTTACAATTTTATGGTGCACTCTC
AGTACAATCTGCTCTGATGCCGCATAGTTAAGCCAGCCCCGACACCCGCCAACACCCGCTGACGCGCCCT
GACGGGCTTGTCTGCTCCCGGCATCCGCTTACAGACAAGCTGTGACCGTCTCCGGGAGCTGCATGTGTCA
GAGGTTTTCACCGTCATCACCGAAACGCGCGAGACGAAAGGGCCTCGTGATACGCCTATTTTTATAGGTT
AATGTCATGATAATAATGGTTTCTTAGACGTCAGGTGGCACTTTTCGGGGAAATGTGCGCGGAACCCCTA
TTTGTTTATTTTTCTAAATACATTCAAATATGTATCCGCTCATGAGACAATAACCCTGATAAATGCTTCA
ATAATATTGAAAAAGGAAGAGTATGAGTATTCAACATTTCCGTGTCGCCCTTATTCCCTTTTTTGCGGCA
TTTTGCCTTCCTGTTTTTGCTCACCCAGAAACGCTGGTGAAAGTAAAAGATGCTGAAGATCAGTTGGGTG
CACGAGTGGGTTACATCGAACTGGATCTCAACAGCGGTAAGATCCTTGAGAGTTTTCGCCCCGAAGAACG
TTTTCCAATGATGAGCACTTTTAAAGTTCTGCTATGTGGCGCGGTATTATCCCGTATTGACGCCGGGCAA
GAGCAACTCGGTCGCCGCATACACTATTCTCAGAATGACTTGGTTGAGTACTCACCAGTCACAGAAAAGC
ATCTTACGGATGGCATGACAGTAAGAGAATTATGCAGTGCTGCCATAACCATGAGTGATAACACTGCGGC
CAACTTACTTCTGACAACGATCGGAGGACCGAAGGAGCTAACCGCTTTTTTGCACAACATGGGGGATCAT
GTAACTCGCCTTGATCGTTGGGAACCGGAGCTGAATGAAGCCATACCAAACGACGAGCGTGACACCACGA
TGCCTGTAGCAATGGCAACAACGTTGCGCAAACTATTAACTGGCGAACTACTTACTCTAGCTTCCCGGCA
ACAATTAATAGACTGGATGGAGGCGGATAAAGTTGCAGGACCACTTCTGCGCTCGGCCCTTCCGGCTGGC
TGGTTTATTGCTGATAAATCTGGAGCCGGTGAGCGTGGGTCTCGCGGTATCATTGCAGCACTGGGGCCAG
ATGGTAAGCCCTCCCGTATCGTAGTTATCTACACGACGGGGAGTCAGGCAACTATGGATGAACGAAATAG
ACAGATCGCTGAGATAGGTGCCTCACTGATTAAGCATTGGTAACTGTCAGACCAAGTTTACTCATATATA
CTTTAGATTGATTTAAAACTTCATTTTTAATTTAAAAGGATCTAGGTGAAGATCCTTTTTGATAATCTCA
TGACCAAAATCCCTTAACGTGAGTTTTCGTTCCACTGAGCGTCAGACCCCGTAGAAAAGATCAAAGGATC
TTCTTGAGATCCTTTTTTTCTGCGCGTAATCTGCTGCTTGCAAACAAAAAAACCACCGCTACCAGCGGTG
GTTTGTTTGCCGGATCAAGAGCTACCAACTCTTTTTCCGAAGGTAACTGGCTTCAGCAGAGCGCAGATAC
CAAATACTGTCCTTCTAGTGTAGCCGTAGTTAGGCCACCACTTCAAGAACTCTGTAGCACCGCCTACATA
CCTCGCTCTGCTAATCCTGTTACCAGTGGCTGCTGCCAGTGGCGATAAGTCGTGTCTTACCGGGTTGGAC
TCAAGACGATAGTTACCGGATAAGGCGCAGCGGTCGGGCTGAACGGGGGGTTCGTGCACACAGCCCAGCT
TGGAGCGAACGACCTACACCGAACTGAGATACCTACAGCGTGAGCTATGAGAAAGCGCCACGCTTCCCGA
AGGGAGAAAGGCGGACAGGTATCCGGTAAGCGGCAGGGTCGGAACAGGAGAGCGCACGAGGGAGCTTCCA
GGGGGAAACGCCTGGTATCTTTATAGTCCTGTCGGGTTTCGCCACCTCTGACTTGAGCGTCGATTTTTGT
GATGCTCGTCAGGGGGGCGGAGCCTATGGAAAAACGCCAGCAACGCGGCCTTTTTACGGTTCCTGGCCTT
TTGCTGGCCTTTTGCTCACATGTTCTTTCCTGCGTTATCCCCTGATTCTGTGGATAACCGTATTACCGCC
TTTGAGTGAGCTGATACCGCTCGCCGCAGCCGAACGACCGAGCGCAGCGAGTCAGTGAGCGAGGAAGCGG
AAG
Features (pLannotate 1.2.2; 15 found; start..end, strand, type, name):
      2..94      +  CDS            lacI (fragment): lac repressor; lacI; The lac repressor binds to the lac operator to inhibit transcription in E. coli. This inhibition can be relieved by adding lactose or isopropyl-β-D-thiogalactopyranoside (IPTG).
    107..128     +  protein_bind   CAP binding site: CAP binding activates transcription in the presence of cAMP. E. coli catabolite activator protein
    143..173     +  promoter       lac promoter: promoter for the E. coli lac operon
    181..197     +  protein_bind   lac operator: The lac repressor binds to the lac operator to inhibit transcription in E. coli. This inhibition can be relieved by adding lactose or isopropyl-β-D-thiogalactopyranoside (IPTG). lac repressor encoded by lacI
    231..249     +  misc_feature   MCS (fragment): pUC18/19 multiple cloning site
    695..922     +  CDS            ubiquitin: Saccharomyces cerevisiae ubiquitin
    929..964     +  misc_feature   MCS (fragment): pUC18/19 multiple cloning site
    967..1121    +  CDS            lacZα (fragment): LacZα fragment of β-galactosidase; lacZ fragment
   1127..1178    -  misc_feature   bom (fragment): basis of mobility region from pBR322
   1197..1577    +  rep_origin     M13 ori (sequence partly withheld): M13 bacteriophage origin of replication; arrow indicates direction of (+) strand synthesis
   1653..1702    -  misc_feature   bom (fragment): basis of mobility region from pBR322
   1804..1839    -  CDS            rop (fragment): Rop protein, which maintains plasmids at low copy number; rop
   1934..2038    +  promoter       AmpR promoter: bla
   2039..2899    +  CDS            AmpR: β-lactamase; bla; confers resistance to ampicillin, carbenicillin, and related antibiotics
   3070..3658    +  rep_origin     ori: high-copy-number ColE1/pMB1/pBR322/pUC origin of replication
