[The description below was written by a language model from this plasmid's Addgene catalogue record and pLannotate feature annotations shown in this document.]
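Description:
pNC929 is a small, high-copy E. coli cloning plasmid built on the pUC118 phagemid backbone. It carries one module from a set of parts used to assemble destabilized cyan fluorescent protein transcriptional reporters for Saccharomyces cerevisiae. It is catalogued as a yeast expression vector. However, the annotated 3.8 kb sequence shows only bacterial maintenance functions: the pUC-type ColE1/pMB1 origin, the AmpR β-lactamase gene with its promoter for ampicillin selection, and an M13 origin that allows single-stranded DNA production with helper phage. No yeast replication origin, centromere or auxotrophic marker is annotated. The plasmid therefore appears to serve as a cassette donor rather than as a vector maintained in yeast.

The 677 bp insert lies between XhoI and BamHI sites, both retained, within the pUC polylinker. This placement interrupts the lacZα region downstream of the lac promoter and operator. The record describes the insert as a "UAS cassette" in which the upstream activating sequence comes from FUS1, a gene whose transcription is induced by mating pheromone. The variable "X" position of the cassette is UbiE, and no linker element is listed. In agreement with this, the feature table identifies a yeast ubiquitin coding sequence in the 3′ part of the insert. The stretch upstream of it is unannotated and presumably holds the FUS1 regulatory sequence.

"UbiE" most likely denotes a ubiquitin fusion that exposes a glutamate residue after ubiquitin is cleaved off. In N-end rule designs of this kind, the exposed residue sets the turnover rate of the downstream reporter, but the record refers only to a schematic and does not spell this out. No fluorescent protein coding sequence is annotated in this plasmid, so the cassette would be combined with separate reporter modules to give a pheromone-responsive, short-lived reporter.
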