Addgene plasmid #20398: pNC929
Depositing lab: Beverly Errede. Depositing organization: University of North Carolina at Chapel Hill. Publication: A family of destabilized cyan fluorescent proteins as transcriptional reporters in S. cerevisiae. Hackett EA, Esch RK, Maleri S, Errede B. Yeast. 2006 Apr 15. 23(5):333-49. 10.1002/yea.1358 PubMed 16598699.
Backbone
  Vector backbone: pUC118
  Backbone size w/o insert (bp): 3162
  Vector type: Yeast Expression
Growth in bacteria
  Bacterial resistance: Ampicillin, 100 μg/mL
  Growth temperature: 37°C
  Growth strain: DH5alpha
  Copy number: High Copy
Gene/Insert
  Gene/Insert name: UAS cassette (FUS1)
  Insert size (bp): 677
  Mutation: X=UbiE (see schematic)
  Cloning method: Restriction Enzyme; 5′ cloning site XhoI (not destroyed); 3′ cloning site BamHI (not destroyed)
  Sequencing primers: 5′ M13-F20
Terms and licenses: Academic/Nonprofit Terms; Industry Terms: Not Available to Industry
Depositor comments: Cassette: UAS; UAS: FUS1; X: UbiE; Linker: N/A
How to cite: pNC929 was a gift from Beverly Errede (Addgene plasmid # 20398 ; http://n2t.net/addgene:20398 ; RRID:Addgene_20398)
