>Addgene plasmid #20398 | pNC929 | addgene partial sequence | sequence record 26515 | 20398 with M13-F20
GTGTTCNCCACCTCTTAGCCTTAGCACAAGATGTAAGGTGGACTCCTTCTGAATGTTGTAATCAGACAGC
GTTCTACCGTCTTCTAGCTGCTTACCGGCAAAGATCAATCTTTGTTGATCTGGAGGGATACCTTCCTTGT
CTTGAATTTTCGACTTAACGTTGTCGATGGTATCGGAAGATTCAACTTCCAATGTTATGGTTTTACCGGT
CAAAGTCTTGACGAAAATCTGCATAATCTATTAGTTAAAGTAAAGTGGGAGGGAGAGTTCGAGAGTTCTT
TTCGTATTGTAGTAGATAGAAGATATACTTATCCTTATCCGTACAGTTCTTGCTCTTTCTGAAGTAGCAC
TTTCGGAAGAAGAAAGATAAGCAGGCGAATTGATCCGGTAATTTAGTGTGTGTATTTGTGTTTGCGTGTC
TATAGAAGTATAGTAATTTATGCTACAAAGGACCTAATGTATAAGGAAAGAATATTTAGAGAAAAGAAGA
AAACAAGAGTTTTATATACATACAGAGCACATGCATGCCATATGATCATGTGTCGTCGCACACATATATA
TATGCCTGTATGTGTCAGCACTAAAGTTGCCTGGCCATCCACGCTATATACACGCCTGGCAGATCTGCTC
GATTTGTTTCAAATTACAGACGTTTCATGTTTGTTTCATCACTCGAGGGGGGTACCGAGCTCGAATTCGT
AATCATGTCATAGCTGTTTCCTGTGTGAAATTGTTATCCGCTCACAATTCCACACAACATACGAGCCGGA
AGCATAAAGTGTAAAGCCTGGGGTGCCTAATGAGTGANCTAACTCACATTAATTGCGTTGCGCTCACTGC
CCGCTTTCCAGTCGGGAAACCTGTCGTGCCAGCTGCATTAATGAATCGGCCAACGCGCGGGGAGAGGNGG
N
